Addgene plasmid #147273: pAc5.1B-lambdaN-HA-DmeIF4Ga-del205-234-dsRNAres_Q
Purpose: Insect Expression of DmeIF4Ga-del205-234-dsRNAres
Depositing lab: Elisa Izaurralde. Depositing organization: Max Planck Institute for Developmental Biology.
Backbone
  Vector backbone: Unknown
  Vector type: Insect Expression
Growth in bacteria
  Bacterial resistance: Ampicillin, 100 μg/mL
  Growth temperature: 37°C
  Growth strain: DH5alpha
  Copy number: Low Copy
Gene/Insert
  Gene/Insert name: DmeIF4Ga-del205-234-dsRNAres
  Species: D. melanogaster (fly)
  Mutation: one non silent mutaion K340R compared to the sequence given by NCBI:NM_079901.3.
  Entrez Gene: eIF4G1 (a.k.a. Dmel_CG10811, CG10811, Dmel\CG10811, EIF4G, EIF4G1, Eif4G, deIF4G, eIF-4G, eIF4G, eIF4g, eiF-4G, p200)
  Cloning method: Unknown
Terms and licenses: Academic/Nonprofit Terms; Industry Terms: Not Available to Industry
Depositor comments: Plasmids from this collection were made available to the research community and donated after the lab closed. Please note that the sequence provided by the depositing laboratory may be theoretical/predicted or based on Sanger sequencing results. There may be discrepancies between sequencing results obtained by Addgene and the depositor sequence. If an Addgene verified sequence is not available, please contact before placing your order to request that our lab fully sequence the plasmid.
How to cite: pAc5.1B-lambdaN-HA-DmeIF4Ga-del205-234-dsRNAres_Q was a gift from Elisa Izaurralde (Addgene plasmid # 147273 ; http://n2t.net/addgene:147273 ; RRID:Addgene_147273)
