[The description below was written by a language model from this plasmid's Addgene catalogue record and pLannotate feature annotations shown in this document.]
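Description:
pAc5.1B-lambdaN-HA-DmeIF4Ga-del205-234-dsRNAres_Q is an insect expression plasmid of about 10.4 kb for producing a tagged, mutant form of Drosophila melanogaster eIF4G (eIF4G1, CG10811). The catalogue lists the backbone as unknown, although the name and feature layout point to a pAc5.1-type vector. The Drosophila actin 5C (Ac5) promoter drives constitutive transcription, and an SV40 polyadenylation signal lies downstream of the insert. In bacteria the plasmid is maintained through a ColE1/pUC-type origin and selected with ampicillin via the β-lactamase gene and its own promoter. The record describes it as low copy even though the annotated origin is of the high-copy class. Short fragments of the tetracycline resistance gene and SV40 large T antigen are also annotated and appear to be non-functional backbone remnants.

The open reading frame begins with a short fragment of the bacteriophage lambda N protein, followed by an HA epitope (annotated as a partial 3xHA match). The roughly 5 kb unannotated stretch after these tags presumably holds the eIF4G coding sequence. The lambda N peptide binds boxB RNA hairpins, so fusions of this kind are typically used to tether a protein to a boxB-containing reporter mRNA, while HA allows detection or immunoprecipitation. The insert name indicates a deletion of residues 205–234 and a dsRNA-resistant version, implying silent changes that let the transgene escape RNAi directed against the endogenous transcript, as in knockdown-and-rescue experiments; the record does not explain the deleted region's function. One non-silent change, K340R, is noted relative to the reference sequence. A vector-encoded V5 tag lies downstream of the insert, but the record does not say whether it is in frame and translated.
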