Features (pLannotate 1.2.2; 10 found; start..end, strand, type, name):
     56..2568    +  promoter       Ac5 promoter: Drosophila melanogaster actin 5C promoter
   2588..2653    +  CDS            N (fragment): REGN_LAMBD - Experimental evidence at protein level: Swiss-Prot protein existence level 1. Plays a role as a transcriptional antitermination factor that allows the virus to initiate its lytic phase. Activates expression of the delayed viral early genes by modifying host RNA polymerase (RNAP) into a form that is resistant to termination signals. This antitermination function requires the host NusA protein which serves to stabilize the interaction between antitermination protein N and host RNA polymerase. From Escherichia phage lambda (Bacteriophage lambda).
   2678..2704    +  CDS            3xHA (fragment): three tandem HA epitope tags
   7682..7723    +  CDS            V5 tag: epitope tag from simian virus 5
   7823..7957    -  polyA_signal   SV40 poly(A) signal: SV40 polyadenylation signal
   7980..8064    -  CDS            large T antigen (fragment): large T antigen from SV40 (simian virus 40)
   8065..8535    +  CDS            TcR (fragment): tetracycline efflux protein; tet; confers resistance to tetracycline
   8579..9167    -  rep_origin     ori: high-copy-number ColE1/pMB1/pBR322/pUC origin of replication
   9338..10198   -  CDS            AmpR: β-lactamase; bla; confers resistance to ampicillin, carbenicillin, and related antibiotics
  10199..10303   -  promoter       AmpR promoter: bla
>Addgene plasmid #147273 | pAc5.1B-lambdaN-HA-DmeIF4Ga-del205-234-dsRNAres_Q | depositor full sequence | sequence record 289720 | Full Sequence
CTTCAAGGAATTAATTCTATATTCTAAAAACACAAATGATACTTCTAAAAAAAATCATGAATGGCATCAA
CTCTGAATCAAATCTTTGCAGATGCACCTACTTCTCATTTCCACTGTCACATCATTTTTCCAGATCTCGC
TGCCTGTTATGTGGCCCACAAACCAAGACACGTTTTATGGCCATTAAAGCTGGCTGATCGTCGCCAAACA
CCAAATACATATCAATATGTACATTCGAGAAAGAAGCGATCAAAGAAGCGTCTTCGGGCGAGTAGGAGAA
TGCGGAGGAGAAGGAGAACGAGCTGATCTAGTATCTCTCCACAATCCAATGCCAACTGACCAACTGGCCA
TATTCGGAGCAATTTGAAGCCAATTTCCATCGCCTGGCGATCGCTCCATTCTTGGCTATATGTTTTTCAC
CGTTCCCGGGGCCATTTTCAAAGACTCGTCGGTAAGATAAGATTGTGTCACTCGCTGTCTCTCTTCATTT
GTCGAAGAATGCTGAGGAATTTCGCGATGACGTCGGCGAGTATTTTGAAGAATGAGAATAATTTGTATTT
ATACGAAAATCAGTTAGTGGAATTTTCTACAAAAACATGTTATCTATAGATAATTTTGTTGCAAAATATG
TTGACTATGACAAAGATTGTATGTATATACCTTTAATGTATTCTCATTTTCTTATGTATTTATAATGGCA
ATGATGATACTGATGATATTTTAAGATGATGCCAGACCACAGGCTGATTTCTGCGTCTTTTGCCGAACGC
AGTGCATGTGCGGTTGTTGTTTTTTGGAATAGTTTCAATTTTCGGACTGTCCGCTTTGATTTCAGTTTCT
TGGCTTATTCAAAAAGCAAAGTAAAGCCAAAAAAGCGAGATGGCAATACCAAATGCGGCAAAACGGTAGT
GGAAGGAAAGGGGTGCGGGGCAGCGGAAGGAAGGGTGGGGCGGGGCGTGGCGGGGTCTGTGGCTGGGCGC
GACGTCACCGACGTTGGAGCCACTCCTTTGACCATGTGTGCGTGTGTGTATTATTCGTGTCTCGCCACTC
GCCGGTTGTTTTTTTCTTTTTATCTCGCTCTCTCTAGCGCCATCTCGTACGCATGCTCAACGCACCGCAT
GTTGCCGTGTCCTTTATGCGTCATTTTGGCTCGAAATAGGCAATTATTTAAACAAAGATTAGTCAACGAA
AACGCTAAAATAAATAAGTCTACAATATGGTTACTTATTGCCATGTGTGTGCAGCCAACGATAGCAACAA
AAGCAACAACACAGTGGCTTTCCCTCTTTCACTTTTTGTTTGCAAGCGCGTGCGAGCAAGACGGCACGAC
CGGCAAACGCAATTACGCTGACAAAGAGCAGACGAAGTTTTGGCCGAAAAACATCAAGGCGCCTGATACG
AATGCATTTGCAATAACAATTGCGATATTTAATATTGTTTATGAAGCTGTTTGACTTCAAAACACACAAA
AAAAAAAATAAAACAAATTATTTGAAAGAGAATTAGGAATCGGACAGCTTATCGTTACGGGCTAACAGCA
CACCGAGACGAAATAGCTTACCTGACGTCACAGCCTCTGGAAGAACTGCCGCCAAGCAGAGAGAGAGAGA
AAAAGAGGGAGAGCAGCTTAGACCGCATGTGCTTGTGTGTGAGGCGTCTCTCTCTTCGTCTCCTGTTTGC
GCAAACGCATAGACTGCACTGAGAAAATCGATTACCTATTTTTTATGAATGAATATTTGCACTATTACTA
TTCAAAACTATTAAGATAGCAATCACATTCAATAGCCAAATACTATACCACCTGAGCGATGCAACGAAAT
GATCAATTTGAGCAAAAATGCTGCATATTTAGGACGGCATCATTATAGAAATGCTTCTTGCTGTGTACTT
TTCTCTCGTCTGGCAGCTGTTTCGCCGTTATTGTTAAAACCGGCTTAAGTTAGGTGTGTTTTCTACGACT
AGTGATGCCCCTACTAGAAGATGTGTGTTGCACAAATGTCCCTGAATAACCAATTTGAAGTGCAGATAGC
AGTAAACGTAAGCTAATATGAATATTATTTAACTGTAATGTTTTAATATCGCTGGACATTACTAATAAAC
CCACTATAAACACATGTACATATGTATGTTTTGGCATACAATGAGTAGTTGGGGAAAAAATGTGTAAAAG
CACCGTGACCATCACAGCATAAAGATAACCAGCTGAAGTATCGAATATGAGTAACCCCCAAATTGAATCA
CATGCCGCAACTGATAGGACCCATGGAAGTACACTCTTCATGGCGATATACAAGACACACACAAGCACGA
ACACCCAGTTGCGGAGGAAATTCTCCGTAAATGAAAACCCAATCGGCGAACAATTCATACCCATATATGG
TAAAAGTTTTGAACGCGACTTGAGAGCGGAGAGCATTGCGGCTGATAAGGTTTTAGCGCTAAGCGGGCTT
TATAAAACGGGCTGCGGGACCAGTTTTCATATCACTACCGTTTGAGTTCTTGTGCTGTGTGGATACTCCT
CCCGACACAAAGCCGCTCCATCAGCCAGCAGTCGTCTAATCCAGAGACCCCGGATCGGGGTACCAACATG
GACGCACAAACACGACGACGTGAGCGTCGCGCTGAGAAACAAGCTCAATGGAAAGCTGCAAACGGTGGAT
CTCCTCCACATATGGCTTACCCATACGATGTTCCAGATTACGCTCCTCCAAGCTTGAATTCTGCAGATAT
CCAGCACAGTGGCGGCCGCATGCAGCAAGCAATCCCTACACTACCTACTCAGTCGGACATCGACAAGGCT
ATGCAACCACACTCGGCTCAGAACATGTACGTGTCTACAGGTAATAATAACTCAGGTAACACGCGGTCAA
ACCCGCAGAGCGGTGGGATTTTCCGTGGGCCTCCATCTACACCAAACGCTCCAAGGGGAGCAAGCGGAGG
GGCTACGCGACACGTGCACGTTCAGCCAATGTATTCGCAGCCATTGCATCAAAATATGGTTCTCCAGCAG
TATACGCAGTACAATCCTCGACAGCAGACCTTCCCGGCATCACACTTACAGTATGCCCCGGCTCCGATGC
CCTATTATCAATATCAGTACGTGCCCACATTGCAACAGCAACCTCCTCACACACGGAGCGCCGTGACTGT
GAACACTAATGTGAACGTAGGGAATAACCTCCAACCCGTTCAATCAGGCCCAAACGGCCCATTGCCAGTC
CCAGGCGCCAGTTCTTCTCAGATACAGCTTTTGACGAGTACGGTACAACCTGGTGCTAGTACAGTGATGG
GAGTGGGAGGACCAGGCAGCACGATGGGACAGGTAGGAGTCCCCCCCATGGTCGGTGTGGGAGTGATGAC
TAAAAATATTTTAGACGATTTTGATAAGACAAAATCAAACACAGACAATGAATTTTCCGATCAGGTAACC
TCCACAAACACACCAGCAACTGTCCTTTCAGAAGGTCCAATACGTATTCCACAGCAAGAAAGTGTTGGTT
TAAATAATTTGACCAGTACATCATCACAAGGATCAGAATCACGGACAAACGCGCCTTATATCCCCATTGA
AACAACACCAATAAGTCGAACAGATGTTGGGCCGACTCCAATCGTATCCGCGATGACTGATGCTCCTTCG
GTTGAAATATTACCAACGCCCCAAAGAGGGAGAAGCAGAAAAATTCCTATAGTGTCTCCTAAAAATGTAT
CTGAGTCCATAGTTGCTCCTATCACTGATGAAACGGATGATGCAGGGTCAACACCGATATCCAGAGCCAC
TGAAGAATCTATGCCACCTAATCAGACCCATCCAAATTTACTCATATCCGATTCATCAAAACATAAGCAA
GCAGTATCAAATAGTGAGATTTCAAAAGACGCTCCTACTGGTTTAAAGGAAATGCATGTTGCTGAGCTGG
AGTCCAGTGTAGCCTCCGAAAATCATCCAGCTGGAATACTAGATGTCAATGTCAACAAGAGTTCACAATC
ATTGGATTTTTCTGCAGATCCCGAAATTGATAGTATTGGCGCAATATCACCTACGAGTCCAAACGCAGTT
TCTCCTATTTTACACGAAGTTTTAGATAATACTGAGTTGTCAAAAAAATTAGAGAATTCTACGACAGAAA
GATTTAAAGATAGCCAAAGCGTAGAGAAGCCAACTCATCAAGAACTAAGTTTAAGAAATGCCACAGACGA
GACTGAAATATCCGCAATGGCATTACAAGATGTGAATAGTTTGGATAATAACCAAATTGAAAAAACATAC
CCTTCAAAGCCGAAACTCAATGTAGATGTTTCAGAAGACATTTCCTCCAGAGAGTCAGCAATAAAGTCAA
CTTCTACAAAAAATACAGGAGTAGATGTAGGTCTCCAATCAGATTCTAAGCCAGAGACTACCCTTAACGA
TAAACAGGACTCTACTGACCTAAAAGTGAAAGTGTCTGCGAAAATTTCATCTATCATAAACTATAATGAG
GGTCAATGGTCACCAAACAATCCAAGCGGAAAAAAACAATACGACCGAGAACAGTTATTACAGTTACGCG
AGGTTAAGGCCTCACGTATACAACCAGAGGTAAAAAATGTGTCTATTCTTCCTCAACCAAACTTAATGCC
ATCATTTATTCGAAATAACAATAATAACAAGCGAGTACAATCGATGGTTGGTATTATTGGCAATCGTAGC
AATGAATCGGCGGGAAATTATATTGGTAAACAGATGTCGATGTCTGGCGTACAAAGTGGCGGCGGTAGAA
GCAGTATGAAGGGCATGATACACGTAAATTTATCATTAAATCAAGATGTAAAGTTAAGTGAAAATGAAAA
TGCATGGCGCCCTCGGGTCTTAAATAAATCTGATGGTGATAGCGACGCGAAATCTGCACTCGAAAAAGAT
GAATTGGTACGTCGTGTTCGGGGTATTTTAAATAAGCTTACCCCAGAAAGGTTTGACACACTTGTTGAGG
AGATTATAAAATTGAAAATTGATACACCCGACAAAGTGGACGAAGTAATTGTGTTGGTATTTGAAAAGGC
CATTGATGAGCCAAACTTTTCTGTGTCTTACGCCAGACTATGTCAACGACTTGCTGCGGAAGTGAAGGTA
ATAGACGAGCGCATGGAAAGCGAAACCAAATCTAACTCGGCACACTTTCGAAATGCATTGTTAGATAAAA
CTGAACAGGAATTCACCCAAAACGTTTCACAAAGCACCGCAAAGGAAAAAAAATTACAGCCAATTGTGGA
TAAAATTAAGAAATGTACTGATGCCAATGAAAAAGCGGAACTTGAGGCATTTTTGGAAGAAGAAGAAAGA
AAAATAAGAAGACGATCCGGAGGGACAGTACGATTTATTGGCGAACTTTTTAAGATATCTATGTTGACTG
GCAAAATAATATACTCTTGCATCGATACACTTCTTAACCCTCATTCTGAAGACATGCTTGAGTGTTTGTG
CAAGCTGCTTACAACTGTGGGTGCTAAATTTGAAAAGACCCCAGTAAATTCCAAAGACCCTAGTCGGTGT
TATTCGTTGGAAAAATCGATCACCAGGATGCAGGCCATCGCATCGAAAACTGACAAAGATGGAGCCAGAG
TAAGCTCAAGAGTACGATTTATGCTTCAAGACGTTATCGACTTGCGTAAGAATAAATGGCAAACTTCGCG
GAATGAAGCACCCAAAACTATGGGACAAATTGAAAAAGAGGCAAAGAATGAGCAGCTTTCTGCACAATAT
TTTGGTACACTTTCCAGTACTACACCCGGAGGATCGCAGGGCGGCTCTGGTAAACGAGATGACCGTGGAA
ACTCTCGATACGGTGAATCTCGTTCAAGTAGCGCGTATGGTGGCAGCCACAGTCAACGTGGTGATAATGG
CAACCTTCGACACCAGCAGCAGAACAACGTCGGGGGAAACGTCTCTGGAGGTGCTGGACACTCCAATGGA
AACAATGATGAAAATACTTGGCATGTGCAAACCAGCAAAGGTAGCCGCTCTCTAGCGGTTGACAGCAATA
AACTGGAAGGCCTGTCTAAACTTTCTGACCAAAATCTGGAAACAAAGAAGATGGGTGGATTAACGCAATT
CATTTGGATTAGTAGTGACACGACAAGACTATCGTCGGCGCCGACACCAACCCCATCCAATCCTTTCGCT
GTGCTCTCATCCCTAATTGATAAAAATAGTAATGAAAGGGATCGCGATCGCAGTGGACCCAGAAACAAAG
GATCATACAACAAAGGTTCTATGGAGCGGGATCGTTATGATAGAGGTATGCATTCGAGAACTGGATCATC
TCAGGGATCACGAGAAAACTCATCCTCCCGCGGTGGTCAGCAGGGTCGAACTTTATTGAGTTCATCAGTT
CAAAAATCTACTAGTCATTCAAAATACACCCAACAGGCACCACCTACACGGCATACTGTTAAAGCCCAGT
CATCAGTGGGCAGCTCTAACGTTAACACAGGTCCACTCTACCGTGGAAGTGAGCAGCAAACATCAGCAAC
CTTCTCGCAGACCACCCGTTCTGTTGCTCCTGTAGCAGTGTTCATCGAAGCTAGCGAAACAGATTTAAAA
CTCATCAAATCTGTTGTTTCAGAAATTGTAGACCTATCAGCTGCATCTAAAGAAGTCACGCCCGGTGCAG
TTTCGTGCATAAAACGAGTACCAGAGAAACTACGGTGCAGTTTCATTTATTATATTTTAACAGATTATTT
GCATTTAGCAAATGTAGGTAAACAGTACAGGCGGTATTTATCTATTGCCGTCTCCCAACTTATTCAGCAG
AATTACATTTCTGCCGATCATTTGAGACTGGCTTACAACGAATTTACCGTATATGCAAACGATTTGATTG
TTGATATTCCGGAGCTTTGGCTATACATTCTTCAATTTGCCGGGCCACTAATTGTAAAGAAAATATTGAC
TATATCAGATTTGTGGAACAACAATTTAAAAGAAAATAGTCCATCAAACGTCGCTAAAAAGTTCCTTAAA
ACATACTTGATATATTGCACACAAGAAGTTGGACCAAATTTTGCTCGGAATATGTGGATCAAGTTTAACC
TAAAATGGTCAGATTTTATGCCTGAAAGTGAAGTTGCCGACTTTATTAAATTTAACAGACTGGAATATGT
GGAAAACGAATCAAAGTCGCCAGTGATTGATCATAGAGAGACTCCAGAAAAGCACGTTAAAAATGTGATA
GACCATATTGAGCACTTACTAAAGGAAGGAACAACGGCGGACTGCATTATTGATTATAGTAACGGAAATA
TAATGGTGGTTGATAAGTTGTTTATCAGAGGATTGACGGAAACATTGAGTAATTTCTCGATTCACTACAA
GGACAACAGTTACAAGCTTGAGTCCGAAACCTTTCAAAAGTTTTGCATACCGGTTTTGCAGAGATACATT
GATTCTAATGAAGACCACCAACTTGAATGTTTATATACTTTGCAGCTTTTAGTTCATGGATTGGAGCATC
CAAGAGGGTTGCTGAGTGAACTAATTGGCGAGCTATATGATGCCTTTGTAATACAGAAGGAATCGCTTTG
TAAGTGGCGAGATTCAAAGGATCAGTCTGCTGGCAAGGGCGTTGCTGTAAAAAGTCTTAATCCTTTTTTT
AACTCGTTGTTAAACGATGATGCCAACCCTCTAGAGGGCCCGCGGTTCGAAGGTAAGCCTATCCCTAACC
CTCTCCTCGGTCTCGATTCTACGCGTACCGGTCATCATCACCATCACCATTGAGTTTAAACCCGCTGATC
AGCCTCGACTGTGCCTTCTAAGGCCTGAGCTCGCTGATCAGCCTCGATCGAGGATCCAGACATGATAAGA
TACATTGATGAGTTTGGACAAACCACAACTAGAATGCAGTGAAAAAAATGCTTTATTTGTGAAATTTGTG
ATGCTATTGCTTTATTTGTAACCATTATAAGCTGCAATAAACAAGTTAACAACAACAATTGCATTCATTT
TATGTTTCAGGTTCAGGGGGAGGTGTGGGAGGTTTTTTAAAGCAAGTAAAACCTCTACAAATGTGGTATG
GCTGATTATGATCAGTCGACCGATGCCCTTGAGAGCCTTCAACCCAGTCAGCTCCTTCCGGTGGGCGCGG
GGCATGACTATCGTCGCCGCACTTATGACTGTCTTCTTTATCATGCAACTCGTAGGACAGGTGCCGGCAG
CGCTCTGGGTCATTTTCGGCGAGGACCGCTTTCGCTGGAGCGCGACGATGATCGGCCTGTCGCTTGCGGT
ATTCGGAATCTTGCACGCCCTCGCTCAAGCCTTCGTCACTGGTCCCGCCACCAAACGTTTCGGCGAGAAG
CAGGCCATTATCGCCGGCATGGCGGCCGACGCGCTGGGCTACGTCTTGCTGGCGTTCGCGACGCGAGGCT
GGATGGCCTTCCCCATTATGATTCTTCTCGCTTCCGGCGGCATCGGGATGCCCGCGTTGCAGGCCATGCT
GTCCAGGCAGGTAGATGACGACCATCAGGGACAGCTTCAAGGATCGCTCGCGGCTCTTACCAGCCAGCAA
AAGGCCAGGAACCGTAAAAAGGCCGCGTTGCTGGCGTTTTTCCATAGGCTCCGCCCCCCTGACGAGCATC
ACAAAAATCGACGCTCAAGTCAGAGGTGGCGAAACCCGACAGGACTATAAAGATACCAGGCGTTTCCCCC
TGGAAGCTCCCTCGTGCGCTCTCCTGTTCCGACCCTGCCGCTTACCGGATACCTGTCCGCCTTTCTCCCT
TCGGGAAGCGTGGCGCTTTCTCAATGCTCACGCTGTAGGTATCTCAGTTCGGTGTAGGTCGTTCGCTCCA
AGCTGGGCTGTGTGCACGAACCCCCCGTTCAGCCCGACCGCTGCGCCTTATCCGGTAACTATCGTCTTGA
GTCCAACCCGGTAAGACACGACTTATCGCCACTGGCAGCAGCCACTGGTAACAGGATTAGCAGAGCGAGG
TATGTAGGCGGTGCTACAGAGTTCTTGAAGTGGTGGCCTAACTACGGCTACACTAGAAGGACAGTATTTG
GTATCTGCGCTCTGCTGAAGCCAGTTACCTTCGGAAAAAGAGTTGGTAGCTCTTGATCCGGCAAACAAAC
CACCGCTGGTAGCGGTGGTTTTTTTGTTTGCAAGCAGCAGATTACGCGCAGAAAAAAAGGATCTCAAGAA
GATCCTTTGATCTTTTCTACGGGGTCTGACGCTCAGTGGAACGAAAACTCACGTTAAGGGATTTTGGTCA
TGAGATTATCAAAAAGGATCTTCACCTAGATCCTTTTAAATTAAAAATGAAGTTTTAAATCAATCTAAAG
TATATATGAGTAAACTTGGTCTGACAGTTACCAATGCTTAATCAGTGAGGCACCTATCTCAGCGATCTGT
CTATTTCGTTCATCCATAGTTGCCTGACTCCCCGTCGTGTAGATAACTACGATACGGGAGGGCTTACCAT
CTGGCCCCAGTGCTGCAATGATACCGCGAGACCCACGCTCACCGGCTCCAGATTTATCAGCAATAAACCA
GCCAGCCGGAAGGGCCGAGCGCAGAAGTGGTCCTGCAACTTTATCCGCCTCCATCCAGTCTATTAATTGT
TGCCGGGAAGCTAGAGTAAGTAGTTCGCCAGTTAATAGTTTGCGCAACGTTGTTGCCATTGCTGCAGGCA
TCGTGGTGTCACGCTCGTCGTTTGGTATGGCTTCATTCAGCTCCGGTTCCCAACGATCAAGGCGAGTTAC
ATGATCCCCCATGTTGTGCAAAAAAGCGGTTAGCTCCTTCGGTCCTCCGATCGTTGTCAGAAGTAAGTTG
GCCGCAGTGTTATCACTCATGGTTATGGCAGCACTGCATAATTCTCTTACTGTCATGCCATCCGTAAGAT
GCTTTTCTGTGACTGGTGAGTACTCAACCAAGTCATTCTGAGAATAGTGTATGCGGCGACCGAGTTGCTC
TTGCCCGGCGTCAACACGGGATAATACCGCGCCACATAGCAGAACTTTAAAAGTGCTCATCATTGGAAAA
CGTTCTTCGGGGCGAAAACTCTCAAGGATCTTACCGCTGTTGAGATCCAGTTCGATGTAACCCACTCGTG
CACCCAACTGATCTTCAGCATCTTTTACTTTCACCAGCGTTTCTGGGTGAGCAAAAACAGGAAGGCAAAA
TGCCGCAAAAAAGGGAATAAGGGCGACACGGAAATGTTGAATACTCATACTCTTCCTTTTTCAATATTAT
TGAAGCATTTATCAGGGTTATTGTCTCATGAGCGGATACATATTTGAATGTATTTAGAAAAATAAACAAA
TAGGGGTTCCGCGCACATTTCCCCGAAAAGTGCCACCTGACGTCTAAGAAACCATTATTATCATGACATT
AACCTATAAAAATAGGCGTATCACGAGGCCCTTTCGT
